Addgene plasmid #228185: YEE_RFP
Purpose: (Empty Backbone) Yeast episomal expression vector with type '234' RFP drop out site. For use in assembling protein expression cassettes via golden gate assembly.
Depositing lab: Joseph Brock. Depositing organization: Australian National University. Publication: High-throughput optimisation of protein secretion in yeast via an engineered biosensor. Cleaver A, Luo R, Smith OB, Murphy L, Schwessinger B, Brock J. Trends Biotechnol. 2025 Apr;43(4):838-867. doi: 10.1016/j.tibtech.2024.11.010. Epub 2024 Dec 13. PubMed 39674781.
Backbone
  Vector backbone: pYTK095
  Backbone manufacturer: John Dueber, Addgene plasmid #65202
  Vector type: Yeast Expression, Synthetic Biology
  Selectable markers: URA3
Growth in bacteria
  Bacterial resistance: Ampicillin, 100 μg/mL
  Growth temperature: 37°C
  Growth strain: DH5alpha
  Copy number: High Copy
Gene/Insert
  Gene/Insert name: None
Terms and licenses: Academic/Nonprofit Terms; Industry Terms: Not Available to Industry
Depositor comments: Empty vector for protein expression in S. cerevisiae.
How to cite: YEE_RFP was a gift from Joseph Brock (Addgene plasmid # 228185 ; http://n2t.net/addgene:228185 ; RRID:Addgene_228185)
