[The description below was written by a language model from this plasmid's Addgene catalogue record and pLannotate feature annotations shown in this document.]
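Description:
YEE_RFP is an empty yeast episomal expression backbone for Saccharomyces cerevisiae, derived from pYTK095 of the modular yeast toolkit and designed as an acceptor vector for Golden Gate assembly of protein expression cassettes. It is a shuttle plasmid. In E. coli it is maintained at high copy by a ColE1/pUC-type origin and selected with ampicillin through the β-lactamase gene and its native promoter. In yeast it is selected by uracil prototrophy through the URA3 marker, which is driven by a fragment of its own promoter and can be counterselected with 5-FOA. The annotated yeast replication element is a CEN6 centromere fused to an autonomously replicating sequence. This normally gives stable, low-copy, non-integrating maintenance rather than the high copy number associated with 2μ plasmids.

The plasmid carries no gene of interest. Instead, the cloning position is occupied by an mRFP1 coding sequence followed by the bacterial rrnB T1 and phage T7Te terminators, forming a red fluorescent dropout cassette. The record describes it as a type "234" site, meaning that in the toolkit's part-numbering scheme the placeholder is replaced by the promoter, coding sequence and terminator parts. Successful assembly removes mRFP1, so correct E. coli clones appear colourless while colonies carrying the uncut parent vector remain red, which gives a simple visual screen. The feature table does not annotate the promoter driving mRFP1 or the type IIS restriction sites. No yeast promoter or terminator is present, so these must come from the inserted parts. The associated publication concerns high-throughput optimisation of protein secretion in yeast.
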