Features (pLannotate 1.2.2; 9 found; start..end, strand, type, name):
    103..963     -  CDS            AmpR: β-lactamase; bla; confers resistance to ampicillin, carbenicillin, and related antibiotics
    964..1068    -  promoter       AmpR promoter: bla
   1171..1759    +  rep_origin     ori: high-copy-number ColE1/pMB1/pBR322/pUC origin of replication
   2238..2912    +  CDS            mRFP1: mRFP1 is a basic (constitutively fluorescent) red fluorescent protein published in 2002, derived from Discosoma sp.. It is reported to be a somewhat slowly-maturing monomer with low acid sensitivity.
   2933..3004    +  terminator     rrnB T1 terminator: transcription terminator T1 from the E. coli rrnB gene
   3020..3047    +  terminator     T7Te terminator: phage T7 early transcription terminator
   3242..3418    +  promoter       URA3 promoter (fragment): S. cerevisiae URA3
   3419..4222    +  CDS            URA3: orotidine-5'-phosphate decarboxylase, required for uracil biosynthesis; S. cerevisiae URA3; yeast auxotrophic marker, counterselectable with 5-fluoroorotic acid (5-FOA)
   4305..4808    +  misc_feature   CEN/ARS: S. cerevisiae CEN6 centromere fused to an autonomously replicating sequence
>Addgene plasmid #228185 | YEE_RFP | addgene full sequence | sequence record 451630 | Addgene NGS Result
GCGGCCGCGATTATCAAAAAGGATCTTCACCTAGATCCTTTTAAATTAAAAATGAAGTTTTAAATCAATC
TAAAGTATATATGAGTAAACTTGGTCTGACAGTTACCAATGCTTAATCAGTGAGGCACCTATCTCAGCGA
TCTGTCTATTTCGTTCATCCATAGTTGCCTGACTCCCCGTCGTGTAGATAACTACGATACGGGAGGGCTT
ACCATCTGGCCCCAGTGCTGCAATGATACCGCGGGACCCACGCTCACCGGCTCCAGATTTATCAGCAATA
AACCAGCCAGCCGGAAGGGCCGAGCGCAGAAGTGGTCCTGCAACTTTATCCGCCTCCATCCAGTCTATTA
ATTGTTGCCGGGAAGCTAGAGTAAGTAGTTCGCCAGTTAATAGTTTGCGCAACGTTGTTGCCATTGCTAC
AGGCATCGTGGTGTCACGCTCGTCGTTTGGTATGGCTTCATTCAGCTCCGGTTCCCAACGATCAAGGCGA
GTTACATGATCCCCCATGTTGTGCAAAAAAGCGGTTAGCTCCTTCGGTCCTCCGATCGTTGTCAGAAGTA
AGTTGGCCGCAGTGTTATCACTCATGGTTATGGCAGCACTGCATAATTCTCTTACTGTCATGCCATCCGT
AAGATGCTTTTCTGTGACTGGTGAGTACTCAACCAAGTCATTCTGAGAATAGTGTATGCGGCGACCGAGT
TGCTCTTGCCCGGCGTCAATACGGGATAATACCGCGCCACATAGCAGAACTTTAAAAGTGCTCATCATTG
GAAAACGTTCTTCGGGGCGAAAACTCTCAAGGATCTTACCGCTGTTGAGATCCAGTTCGATGTAACCCAC
TCGTGCACCCAACTGATCTTCAGCATCTTTTACTTTCACCAGCGTTTCTGGGTGAGCAAAAACAGGAAGG
CAAAATGCCGCAAAAAAGGGAATAAGGGCGACACGGAAATGTTGAATACTCATACTCTTCCTTTTTCAAT
ATTATTGAAGCATTTATCAGGGTTATTGTCTCATGAGCGGATACATATTTGAATGTATTTAGAAAAATAA
ACAAATAGGGGTTCCGCGCACATTTCCCCGAAAAGTGCCACCTGTCATGACCAAAATCCCTTAACGTGAG
TTTTCGTTCCACTGAGCGTCAGACCCCGTAGAAAAGATCAAAGGATCTTCTTGAGATCCTTTTTTTCTGC
GCGTAATCTGCTGCTTGCAAACAAAAAAACCACCGCTACCAGCGGTGGTTTGTTTGCCGGATCAAGAGCT
ACCAACTCTTTTTCCGAAGGTAACTGGCTTCAGCAGAGCGCAGATACCAAATACTGTTCTTCTAGTGTAG
CCGTAGTTAGGCCACCACTTCAAGAACTCTGTAGCACCGCCTACATACCTCGCTCTGCTAATCCTGTTAC
CAGTGGCTGCTGCCAGTGGCGATAAGTCGTGTCTTACCGGGTTGGACTCAAGACGATAGTTACCGGATAA
GGCGCAGCGGTCGGGCTGAACGGGGGGTTCGTGCACACAGCCCAGCTTGGAGCGAACGACCTACACCGAA
CTGAGATACCTACAGCGTGAGCTATGAGAAAGCGCCACGCTTCCCGAAGGGAGAAAGGCGGACAGGTATC
CGGTAAGCGGCAGGGTCGGAACAGGAGAGCGCACGAGGGAGCTTCCAGGGGGAAACGCCTGGTATCTTTA
TAGTCCTGTCGGGTTTCGCCACCTCTGACTTGAGCGTCGATTTTTGTGATGCTCGTCAGGGGGGCGGAGC
CTATGGAAAAACGCCAGCAACGCGGCCTTTTTACGGTTCCTGGCCTTTTGCTGGCCTTTTGCTCACATGT
TCTTTCCTGCGTTATCCCCTGATTCTGTGGATAACCGTGCGGCCGCCCCTGAATTCGCATCTAGATGGTA
GAGCCACAAACAGCCGGTACAAGCAACGATCTCCAGGACCATCTGAATCATGCGCGGATGACACGAACTC
ACGACGGCGATCACAGACATTAACCCACAGTACAGACACTGCGACAACGTGGCAATTCGTCGCAATACCG
TCTCACTGAACTGGCCGATAATTGCAGACGAACGTGAGACCGAAAGTGAAACGTGATTTCATGCGTCATT
TTGAACATTTTGTAAATCTTATTTAATAATGTGTGCGGCAATTCACATTTAATTTATGAATGTTTTCTTA
ACATCGCGGCAACTCAAGAAACGGCAGGTTCGGATCTTAGCTACTAGAGAAAGAGGAGAAATACTAGATG
GCGAGTAGCGAAGACGTTATCAAAGAGTTCATGCGTTTCAAAGTTCGTATGGAAGGTTCCGTTAACGGTC
ACGAGTTCGAAATCGAAGGTGAAGGTGAAGGTCGTCCGTACGAAGGTACTCAGACCGCTAAACTGAAAGT
TACCAAAGGTGGTCCGCTGCCGTTCGCTTGGGACATCCTGTCCCCGCAGTTCCAGTACGGTTCCAAAGCT
TACGTTAAACACCCGGCTGACATCCCGGACTACCTGAAACTGTCCTTCCCGGAAGGTTTCAAATGGGAAC
GTGTTATGAACTTCGAAGACGGTGGTGTTGTTACCGTTACCCAGGACTCCTCCCTGCAAGACGGTGAGTT
CATCTACAAAGTTAAACTGCGTGGTACTAACTTCCCGTCCGACGGTCCGGTTATGCAGAAAAAAACCATG
GGTTGGGAAGCTTCCACCGAACGTATGTACCCGGAAGACGGTGCTCTGAAAGGTGAAATCAAAATGCGTC
TGAAACTGAAAGACGGTGGTCACTACGACGCTGAAGTTAAAACCACCTACATGGCTAAAAAACCGGTTCA
GCTGCCGGGTGCTTACAAAACCGACATCAAACTGGACATCACCTCCCACAACGAAGACTACACCATCGTT
GAACAGTACGAACGTGCTGAAGGTCGTCACTCCACCGGTGCTTAATAAGGATCTCCAGGCATCAAATAAA
ACGAAAGGCTCAGTCGAAAGACTGGGCCTTTCGTTTTATCTGTTGTTTGTCGGTGAACGCTCTCTACTAG
AGTCACACTGGCTCACCTTCGGGTGGGCCTTTCTGCGTTTATAAGTCGGTCTCAGCTGAGCATGAGACGG
AAATCTGCTCGTCAGTGGTGCTCACACTGACGAATCATGTACAGATCATACCGATGACTGCCTGGCGACT
CACAACTAAGCAAGACAGCCGGAACCAGCGCCGGCGAACACCACTGCATATATGGCATATCACAACAGTC
CAACTAGTGCACTGCAGTACACGGTTTCCTTGAAATTTTTTTGATTCGGTAATCTCCGAACAGAAGGAAG
AACGAAGGAAGGAGCACAGACTTAGATTGGTATATATACGCATATGTAGTGTTGAAGAAACATGAAATTG
CCCAGTATTCTTAACCCAACTGCACAGAACAAAAACGTGCAGGAAACGAAGATAAATCATGTCGAAAGCT
ACATATAAGGAACGTGCTGCTACTCATCCTAGTCCTGTTGCTGCCAAGCTATTTAATATCATGCACGAAA
AGCAAACAAACTTGTGTGCTTCATTGGATGTTCGTACCACCAAGGAATTACTGGAGTTAGTTGAAGCATT
AGGTCCCAAAATTTGTTTACTAAAAACACATGTGGATATCTTGACTGATTTTTCCATGGAGGGCACAGTT
AAGCCGCTAAAGGCATTATCCGCCAAGTACAATTTTTTACTCTTCGAGGACAGAAAATTTGCTGACATTG
GTAATACAGTCAAATTGCAGTACTCTGCGGGTGTATACAGAATAGCAGAATGGGCAGACATTACGAATGC
ACACGGTGTGGTGGGCCCAGGTATTGTTAGCGGTTTGAAGCAGGCGGCAGAAGAAGTAACAAAGGAACCT
AGAGGCCTTTTGATGTTAGCAGAATTGTCATGCAAGGGCTCCCTATCTACTGGAGAATATACTAAGGGTA
CTGTTGACATTGCGAAGAGCGACAAAGATTTTGTTATCGGCTTTATTGCTCAAAGAGACATGGGTGGAAG
AGATGAAGGTTACGATTGGTTGATTATGACACCCGGTGTGGGTTTAGATGACAAGGGAGATGCATTGGGT
CAACAGTATAGAACCGTGGATGATGTGGTTTCTACAGGATCTGACATTATTATTGTTGGAAGAGGACTAT
TTGCAAAGGGAAGGGATGCTAAGGTAGAGGGTGAACGTTACAGAAAAGCAGGCTGGGAAGCATATTTGAG
AAGATGCGGCCAGCAAAACTAAAAAACTGTATTATAAGTAAATGCATGTATACTAAACTCACAAATTAGA
GCTTCAATTTAATTATATCAGTTATTACCCGAGTATCACGTGCTATAAAAATAATTATAATTTAAATTTT
TTAATATAAATATATAAATTAAAAATAGAAAGTAAAAAAAGAAATTAAAGAAAAAATAGTTTTTGTTTTC
CGAAGATGTAAAAGACTCTAGGGGGATCGCCAACAAATACTACCTTTTATCTTGCTCTTCCTGCTCTCAG
GTATTAATGCCGAATTGTTTCATCTTGTCTGTGTAGAAAACCACACACGAAAATCCTGTGATTTTACATT
TTACTTATCGTTAATCGAATGTATATCTATTTAATCTGCTTTTCTTGTCTAATAAATATATATGTAAAGT
ACGCTTTTTGTTGAAATTTTTTAAACCTTTGTTTATTTTTTTTTCTTCATTCCGTAACTCTTCTACCTTC
TTTATTTACTTTCTAAAATCCAAATACAAAACATAAAAATAAATAAACACAGAGTAAATTCCCAAATTAT
TCCATCATTAAAAGATACGAGGCGCGTGTAAGTTACAGGCAAGCGATCCGTCCCGA
